Addgene plasmid #77579: CDK10 gRNA (BRDN0001149446)
Purpose: 3rd generation lentiviral gRNA plasmid targeting human CDK10
Depositing lab: John Doench & David Root. Depositing organization: Broad Institute. Publication: Optimized sgRNA design to maximize activity and minimize off-target effects of CRISPR-Cas9. Doench JG, Fusi N, Sullender M, Hegde M, Vaimberg EW, Donovan KF, Smith I, Tothova Z, Wilen C, Orchard R, Virgin HW, Listgarten J, Root DE. Nat Biotechnol. 2016 Jan 18. doi: 10.1038/nbt.3437. PubMed 26780180.
Backbone
  Vector backbone: lentiGuide-Puro
  Backbone manufacturer: Zhang Lab (Addgene plasmid # 52963)
  Vector type: Mammalian Expression, Lentiviral, CRISPR
  Selectable markers: Puromycin
Growth in bacteria
  Bacterial resistance: Ampicillin, 100 μg/mL
  Growth temperature: 37°C
  Growth strain: DH5alpha
  Copy number: High Copy
Gene/Insert
  Gene/Insert name: CDK10 (alt names: CDK10; NM_052988.4)
  gRNA/shRNA sequence: GAAGCTGAACCGCATTGGAG
  Species: H. sapiens (human)
  Entrez Gene: CDK10 (a.k.a. ALSAS, PISSLRE)
  Promoter: hU6
  Cloning method: Unknown
  Sequencing primers: 5′ U6-F; 3′ pS2-R
Terms and licenses: Academic/Nonprofit Terms; Industry Terms: Not Available to Industry
Depositor comments: The gRNA was designed to target the following Genbank reference sequence(s): NM_052988.4. Note that this plasmid does NOT contain Cas9. It should be used in conjunction with lentiCas9-Blast (Addgene #52962) or otherwise with cell lines already expressing Cas9. Browse the full kinome gRNA library at http://www.addgene.org/pooled-library/broadgpp-human-kinome/ or visit http://www.broadinstitute.org/rnai/public/ for detailed protocols and information.
How to cite: CDK10 gRNA (BRDN0001149446) was a gift from John Doench & David Root (Addgene plasmid # 77579 ; http://n2t.net/addgene:77579 ; RRID:Addgene_77579)
