[The description below was written by a language model from this plasmid's Addgene catalogue record and the feature table of its GenBank file.]
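Description:
CDK10 gRNA (BRDN0001149446) is a third-generation lentiviral guide RNA plasmid built on the lentiGuide-Puro backbone and designed to target human CDK10, a cyclin-dependent kinase also known as PISSLRE. The 8.3 kb circular construct is propagated in E. coli through a high-copy ColE1/pUC-type origin with ampicillin selection via beta-lactamase. The backbone also carries an f1 origin, an SV40 origin and poly(A) signal, and leftover lac, T7 and T3 promoter elements from the cloning vector.

The lentiviral transfer cassette begins with an RSV promoter fused to a truncated HIV-1 5' LTR, which makes genomic RNA production independent of Tat. It continues through the Psi packaging signal, the Rev response element and a cPPT/CTS, and ends in a self-inactivating 3' LTR with the U3 deletion. Within this unit, a human U6 RNA polymerase III promoter drives the CDK10-specific spacer joined to the Streptococcus pyogenes Cas9 guide RNA scaffold. A separate EF-1-alpha promoter, including its intron A, expresses puromycin N-acetyltransferase for selection of transduced mammalian cells, with a WPRE downstream to enhance transcript expression.

The plasmid does not encode Cas9, so it is meant to be used with a separate Cas9 lentiviral vector or in cells that already express Cas9. In that setting the guide directs cleavage at CDK10 for gene knockout. The guide was designed against a CDK10 RefSeq transcript, and the depositor's comments link the plasmid to a human kinome gRNA library developed in work on optimized sgRNA design. As a transfer plasmid, it requires packaging and envelope functions supplied in trans to produce virus.
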