LOCUS       Exported 8323 bp ds-DNA circular SYN 13-MAY-2021
DEFINITION  3rd generation lentiviral gRNA plasmid targeting human CDK10.
ACCESSION   .
VERSION     .
KEYWORDS    CDK10 gRNA (BRDN0001149446)
SOURCE      synthetic DNA construct
  ORGANISM  synthetic DNA construct
REFERENCE   1 (bases 1 to 8323)
  AUTHORS   Doench JG, Fusi N, Sullender M, Hegde M, Vaimberg EW, Donovan KF,
            Smith I, Tothova Z, Wilen C, Orchard R, Virgin HW, Listgarten J,
            Root DE
  TITLE     Optimized sgRNA design to maximize activity and minimize off-target
            effects of CRISPR-Cas9.
  JOURNAL   Nat Biotechnol. 2016 Jan 18. doi: 10.1038/nbt.3437.
  PUBMED    26780180
REFERENCE   2 (bases 1 to 8323)
  AUTHORS   .
  TITLE     Direct Submission
  JOURNAL   Exported May 13, 2021 from SnapGene Server 1.1.58
            http://www.snapgene.com
FEATURES             Location/Qualifiers
     source          1..8323
                     /organism="synthetic DNA construct"
                     /mol_type="other DNA"
     promoter        87..1265
                     /label=EF-1-alpha promoter
                     /note="strong constitutive promoter for human elongation
                     factor EF-1-alpha"
     intron          318..1256
                     /label=EF-1-alpha intron A
                     /note="intron upstream of the start codon of human
                     EF-1-alpha"
     primer_bind     1213..1233
                     /label=EF1a-F
                     /note="Human elongation factor-1a promoter, forward primer"
     CDS             1278..1877
                     /codon_start=1
                     /gene="pac from Streptomyces alboniger"
                     /product="puromycin N-acetyltransferase"
                     /label=PuroR
                     /note="confers resistance to puromycin"
                     /translation="MTEYKPTVRLATRDDVPRAVRTLAAAFADYPATRHTVDPDRHIER
                     VTELQELFLTRVGLDIGKVWVADDGAAVAVWTTPESVEAGAVFAEIGPRMAELSGSRLA
                     AQQQMEGLLAPHRPKEPAWFLATVGVSPDHQGKGLGSAVVLPGVEAAERAGVPAFLETS
                     APRNLPFYERLGFTVTADVEVPEGPRTWCMTRKPGA"
     primer_bind     complement(1278..1297)
                     /label=Puro-R
                     /note="Puromycin resistance gene, reverse primer. Also
                     called puro-variant-R"
     primer_bind     1774..1794
                     /label=Puro-F
                     /note="Puromycin resistance gene, forward primer"
     misc_feature    1893..2481
                     /label=WPRE
                     /note="woodchuck hepatitis virus posttranscriptional
                     regulatory element"
     primer_bind     complement(1946..1966)
                     /label=WPRE-R
                     /note="WPRE, reverse primer"
     CDS             complement(2364..2375)
                     /codon_start=1
                     /product="Factor Xa recognition and cleavage site"
                     /label=Factor Xa site
                     /translation="IEGR"
     LTR             2553..2786
                     /label=3' LTR (Delta-U3)
                     /note="self-inactivating 3' long terminal repeat (LTR) from
                     HIV-1"
     polyA_signal    2864..2985
                     /label=SV40 poly(A) signal
                     /note="SV40 polyadenylation signal"
     primer_bind     complement(2901..2920)
                     /label=SV40pA-R
                     /note="SV40 polyA, reverse primer"
     primer_bind     2955..2974
                     /label=EBV-rev
                     /note="SV40 polyA terminator, reverse primer"
     rep_origin      3025..3160
                     /label=SV40 ori
                     /note="SV40 origin of replication"
     primer_bind     3087..3106
                     /label=SV40pro-F
                     /note="SV40 promoter/origin, forward primer"
     primer_bind     complement(3180..3199)
                     /label=T7
                     /note="T7 promoter, forward primer"
     promoter        complement(3181..3199)
                     /label=T7 promoter
                     /note="promoter for bacteriophage T7 RNA polymerase"
     primer_bind     complement(3209..3226)
                     /label=M13 Forward
                     /note="In lacZ gene. Also called M13-F20 or M13 (-21)
                     Forward"
     primer_bind     complement(3209..3225)
                     /label=M13 fwd
                     /note="common sequencing primer, one of multiple similar
                     variants"
     primer_bind     complement(3218..3240)
                     /label=M13/pUC Forward
                     /note="In lacZ gene"
     rep_origin      3367..3822
                     /direction=RIGHT
                     /label=f1 ori
                     /note="f1 bacteriophage origin of replication; arrow
                     indicates direction of (+) strand synthesis"
     primer_bind     complement(3454..3473)
                     /label=F1ori-R
                     /note="F1 origin, reverse primer"
     primer_bind     3664..3685
                     /label=F1ori-F
                     /note="F1 origin, forward primer"
     promoter        3848..3952
                     /gene="bla"
                     /label=AmpR promoter
     CDS             3953..4813
                     /codon_start=1
                     /gene="bla"
                     /product="beta-lactamase"
                     /label=AmpR
                     /note="confers resistance to ampicillin, carbenicillin, and
                     related antibiotics"
                     /translation="MSIQHFRVALIPFFAAFCLPVFAHPETLVKVKDAEDQLGARVGYI
                     ELDLNSGKILESFRPEERFPMMSTFKVLLCGAVLSRIDAGQEQLGRRIHYSQNDLVEYS
                     PVTEKHLTDGMTVRELCSAAITMSDNTAANLLLTTIGGPKELTAFLHNMGDHVTRLDRW
                     EPELNEAIPNDERDTTMPVAMATTLRKLLTGELLTLASRQQLIDWMEADKVAGPLLRSA
                     LPAGWFIADKSGAGERGSRGIIAALGPDGKPSRIVVIYTTGSQATMDERNRQIAEIGAS
                     LIKHW"
     primer_bind     complement(4171..4190)
                     /label=Amp-R
                     /note="Ampicillin resistance gene, reverse primer"
     rep_origin      4984..5572
                     /direction=RIGHT
                     /label=ori
                     /note="high-copy-number ColE1/pMB1/pBR322/pUC origin of
                     replication"
     primer_bind     5473..5492
                     /label=pBR322ori-F
                     /note="pBR322 origin, forward primer"
     primer_bind     5726..5743
                     /label=L4440
                     /note="L4440 vector, forward primer"
     protein_bind    5860..5881
                     /label=CAP binding site
                     /bound_moiety="E. coli catabolite activator protein"
                     /note="CAP binding activates transcription in the presence
                     of cAMP."
     promoter        5896..5926
                     /label=lac promoter
                     /note="promoter for the E. coli lac operon"
     protein_bind    5934..5950
                     /label=lac operator
                     /bound_moiety="lac repressor encoded by lacI"
                     /note="The lac repressor binds to the lac operator to
                     inhibit transcription in E. coli. This inhibition can be
                     relieved by adding lactose or
                     isopropyl-beta-D-thiogalactopyranoside (IPTG)."
     primer_bind     5939..5961
                     /label=M13/pUC Reverse
                     /note="In lacZ gene"
     primer_bind     5958..5974
                     /label=M13 rev
                     /note="common sequencing primer, one of multiple similar
                     variants"
     primer_bind     5958..5974
                     /label=M13 Reverse
                     /note="In lacZ gene. Also called M13-rev"
     primer_bind     5993..6013
                     /label=T3
                     /note="T3 promoter, forward primer"
     promoter        5995..6013
                     /label=T3 promoter
                     /note="promoter for bacteriophage T3 RNA polymerase"
     promoter        6041..6267
                     /label=RSV promoter
                     /note="Rous sarcoma virus enhancer/promoter"
     LTR             6268..6448
                     /label=5' LTR (truncated)
                     /note="truncated 5' long terminal repeat (LTR) from HIV-1"
     misc_feature    6495..6620
                     /label=HIV-1 Psi
                     /note="packaging signal of human immunodeficiency virus
                     type 1"
     misc_feature    7113..7346
                     /label=RRE
                     /note="The Rev response element (RRE) of HIV-1 allows for
                     Rev-dependent mRNA export from the nucleus to the
                     cytoplasm."
     CDS             7531..7575
                     /codon_start=1
                     /product="antigenic peptide corresponding to amino acids
                     655 to 669 of the HIV envelope protein gp41 (Lutje Hulsik
                     et al., 2013)"
                     /label=gp41 peptide
                     /note="recognized by the 2H10 single-chain llama nanobody"
                     /translation="KNEQELLELDKWASL"
     promoter        7753..7993
                     /label=U6 promoter
                     /note="RNA polymerase III promoter for human U6 snRNA"
     primer_bind     7753..7773
                     /label=hU6-F
                     /note="Human U6 promoter, forward primer"
     primer_bind     7924..7943
                     /label=LKO.1 5'
                     /note="Human U6 promoter, forward primer"
     misc_RNA        8023..8098
                     /label=gRNA scaffold
                     /note="guide RNA scaffold for the Streptococcus pyogenes
                     CRISPR/Cas9 system"
     misc_feature    8154..8271
                     /label=cPPT/CTS
                     /note="central polypurine tract and central termination
                     sequence of HIV-1"
ORIGIN
        1 cccgggtgca aagatggata aagttttaaa cagagaggaa tctttgcagc taatggacct
       61 tctaggtctt gaaaggagtg ggaattggct ccggtgcccg tcagtgggca gagcgcacat
      121 cgcccacagt ccccgagaag ttggggggag gggtcggcaa ttgatccggt gcctagagaa
      181 ggtggcgcgg ggtaaactgg gaaagtgatg tcgtgtactg gctccgcctt tttcccgagg
      241 gtgggggaga accgtatata agtgcagtag tcgccgtgaa cgttcttttt cgcaacgggt
      301 ttgccgccag aacacaggta agtgccgtgt gtggttcccg cgggcctggc ctctttacgg
      361 gttatggccc ttgcgtgcct tgaattactt ccacctggct gcagtacgtg attcttgatc
      421 ccgagcttcg ggttggaagt gggtgggaga gttcgaggcc ttgcgcttaa ggagcccctt
      481 cgcctcgtgc ttgagttgag gcctggcctg ggcgctgggg ccgccgcgtg cgaatctggt
      541 ggcaccttcg cgcctgtctc gctgctttcg ataagtctct agccatttaa aatttttgat
      601 gacctgctgc gacgcttttt ttctggcaag atagtcttgt aaatgcgggc caagatctgc
      661 acactggtat ttcggttttt ggggccgcgg gcggcgacgg ggcccgtgcg tcccagcgca
      721 catgttcggc gaggcggggc ctgcgagcgc ggccaccgag aatcggacgg gggtagtctc
      781 aagctggccg gcctgctctg gtgcctggcc tcgcgccgcc gtgtatcgcc ccgccctggg
      841 cggcaaggct ggcccggtcg gcaccagttg cgtgagcgga aagatggccg cttcccggcc
      901 ctgctgcagg gagctcaaaa tggaggacgc ggcgctcggg agagcgggcg ggtgagtcac
      961 ccacacaaag gaaaagggcc tttccgtcct cagccgtcgc ttcatgtgac tccacggagt
     1021 accgggcgcc gtccaggcac ctcgattagt tctcgagctt ttggagtacg tcgtctttag
     1081 gttgggggga ggggttttat gcgatggagt ttccccacac tgagtgggtg gagactgaag
     1141 ttaggccagc ttggcacttg atgtaattct ccttggaatt tgcccttttt gagtttggat
     1201 cttggttcat tctcaagcct cagacagtgg ttcaaagttt ttttcttcca tttcaggtgt
     1261 cgtgacgtac ggccaccatg accgagtaca agcccacggt gcgcctcgcc acccgcgacg
     1321 acgtccccag ggccgtacgc accctcgccg ccgcgttcgc cgactacccc gccacgcgcc
     1381 acaccgtcga tccggaccgc cacatcgagc gggtcaccga gctgcaagaa ctcttcctca
     1441 cgcgcgtcgg gctcgacatc ggcaaggtgt gggtcgcgga cgacggcgcc gccgtggcgg
     1501 tctggaccac gccggagagc gtcgaagcgg gggcggtgtt cgccgagatc ggcccgcgca
     1561 tggccgagtt gagcggttcc cggctggccg cgcagcaaca gatggaaggc ctcctggcgc
     1621 cgcaccggcc caaggagccc gcgtggttcc tggccaccgt cggagtctcg cccgaccacc
     1681 agggcaaggg tctgggcagc gccgtcgtgc tccccggagt ggaggcggcc gagcgcgccg
     1741 gggtgcccgc cttcctggag acctccgcgc cccgcaacct ccccttctac gagcggctcg
     1801 gcttcaccgt caccgccgac gtcgaggtgc ccgaaggacc gcgcacctgg tgcatgaccc
     1861 gcaagcccgg tgcctgaacg cgttaagtcg acaatcaacc tctggattac aaaatttgtg
     1921 aaagattgac tggtattctt aactatgttg ctccttttac gctatgtgga tacgctgctt
     1981 taatgccttt gtatcatgct attgcttccc gtatggcttt cattttctcc tccttgtata
     2041 aatcctggtt gctgtctctt tatgaggagt tgtggcccgt tgtcaggcaa cgtggcgtgg
     2101 tgtgcactgt gtttgctgac gcaaccccca ctggttgggg cattgccacc acctgtcagc
     2161 tcctttccgg gactttcgct ttccccctcc ctattgccac ggcggaactc atcgccgcct
     2221 gccttgcccg ctgctggaca ggggctcggc tgttgggcac tgacaattcc gtggtgttgt
     2281 cggggaaatc atcgtccttt ccttggctgc tcgcctgtgt tgccacctgg attctgcgcg
     2341 ggacgtcctt ctgctacgtc ccttcggccc tcaatccagc ggaccttcct tcccgcggcc
     2401 tgctgccggc tctgcggcct cttccgcgtc ttcgccttcg ccctcagacg agtcggatct
     2461 ccctttgggc cgcctccccg cgtcgacttt aagaccaatg acttacaagg cagctgtaga
     2521 tcttagccac tttttaaaag aaaagggggg actggaaggg ctaattcact cccaacgaag
     2581 acaagatctg ctttttgctt gtactgggtc tctctggtta gaccagatct gagcctggga
     2641 gctctctggc taactaggga acccactgct taagcctcaa taaagcttgc cttgagtgct
     2701 tcaagtagtg tgtgcccgtc tgttgtgtga ctctggtaac tagagatccc tcagaccctt
     2761 ttagtcagtg tggaaaatct ctagcagtac gtatagtagt tcatgtcatc ttattattca
     2821 gtatttataa cttgcaaaga aatgaatatc agagagtgag aggaacttgt ttattgcagc
     2881 ttataatggt tacaaataaa gcaatagcat cacaaatttc acaaataaag catttttttc
     2941 actgcattct agttgtggtt tgtccaaact catcaatgta tcttatcatg tctggctcta
     3001 gctatcccgc ccctaactcc gcccatcccg cccctaactc cgcccagttc cgcccattct
     3061 ccgccccatg gctgactaat tttttttatt tatgcagagg ccgaggccgc ctcggcctct
     3121 gagctattcc agaagtagtg aggaggcttt tttggaggcc tagggacgta cccaattcgc
     3181 cctatagtga gtcgtattac gcgcgctcac tggccgtcgt tttacaacgt cgtgactggg
     3241 aaaaccctgg cgttacccaa cttaatcgcc ttgcagcaca tccccctttc gccagctggc
     3301 gtaatagcga agaggcccgc accgatcgcc cttcccaaca gttgcgcagc ctgaatggcg
     3361 aatgggnnnn nnnnnnnnnn nnnnnnnnnn nnnnnnnnnn nnnnnnnnnn nnnnnnnnnn
     3421 nnnnnnnnnn nnnnnnnnnn nnnnnnnnnn nnnnnnnnnn nnnnnnnnnn nnnnnnnnnn
     3481 nnnnnnnnnn cnnnnnnnnn nnnnnnnnnn nnnnnnnnnn nnnnnnnnnn nnnnnnnnnn
     3541 nnnnnnnnnn nnnnnnnnnn nnnnnnnnnn nnnnnnnnnn nnannnnnnn nnnnnnnnnn
     3601 nnnnnnnnnn nnnnnnnnnn nnnnnnnnnn nncctttgac gttggagtcc acgttcttta
     3661 atagtggact cttgttccaa actggaacaa cactcaaccc tatctcggtc tattcttttg
     3721 atttataagg gattttgccg atttcggcct attggttaaa aaatgagctg atttaacaaa
     3781 aatttaacgc gaattttaac aaaatattaa cgcttacaat ttaggtggca cttttcgggg
     3841 aaatgtgcgc ggaaccccta tttgtttatt tttctaaata cattcaaata tgtatccgct
     3901 catgagacaa taaccctgat aaatgcttca ataatattga aaaaggaaga gtatgagtat
     3961 tcaacatttc cgtgtcgccc ttattccctt ttttgcggca ttttgccttc ctgtttttgc
     4021 tcacccagaa acgctggtga aagtaaaaga tgctgaagat cagttgggtg cacgagtggg
     4081 ttacatcgaa ctggatctca acagcggtaa gatccttgag agttttcgcc ccgaagaacg
     4141 ttttccaatg atgagcactt ttaaagttct gctatgtggc gcggtattat cccgtattga
     4201 cgccgggcaa gagcaactcg gtcgccgcat acactattct cagaatgact tggttgagta
     4261 ctcaccagtc acagaaaagc atcttacgga tggcatgaca gtaagagaat tatgcagtgc
     4321 tgccataacc atgagtgata acactgcggc caacttactt ctgacaacga tcggaggacc
     4381 gaaggagcta accgcttttt tgcacaacat gggggatcat gtaactcgcc ttgatcgttg
     4441 ggaaccggag ctgaatgaag ccataccaaa cgacgagcgt gacaccacga tgcctgtagc
     4501 aatggcaaca acgttgcgca aactattaac tggcgaacta cttactctag cttcccggca
     4561 acaattaata gactggatgg aggcggataa agttgcagga ccacttctgc gctcggccct
     4621 tccggctggc tggtttattg ctgataaatc tggagccggt gagcgtgggt ctcgcggtat
     4681 cattgcagca ctggggccag atggtaagcc ctcccgtatc gtagttatct acacgacggg
     4741 gagtcaggca actatggatg aacgaaatag acagatcgct gagataggtg cctcactgat
     4801 taagcattgg taactgtcag accaagttta ctcatatata ctttagattg atttaaaact
     4861 tcatttttaa tttaaaagga tctaggtgaa gatccttttt gataatctca tgaccaaaat
     4921 cccttaacgt gagttttcgt tccactgagc gtcagacccc gtagaaaaga tcaaaggatc
     4981 ttcttgagat cctttttttc tgcgcgtaat ctgctgcttg caaacaaaaa aaccaccgct
     5041 accagcggtg gtttgtttgc cggatcaaga gctaccaact ctttttccga aggtaactgg
     5101 cttcagcaga gcgcagatac caaatactgt tcttctagtg tagccgtagt taggccacca
     5161 cttcaagaac tctgtagcac cgcctacata cctcgctctg ctaatcctgt taccagtggc
     5221 tgctgccagt ggcgataagt cgtgtcttac cgggttggac tcaagacgat agttaccgga
     5281 taaggcgcag cggtcgggct gaacgggggg ttcgtgcaca cagcccagct tggagcgaac
     5341 gacctacacc gaactgagat acctacagcg tgagctatga gaaagcgcca cgcttcccga
     5401 agggagaaag gcggacaggt atccggtaag cggcagggtc ggaacaggag agcgcacgag
     5461 ggagcttcca gggggaaacg cctggtatct ttatagtcct gtcgggtttc gccacctctg
     5521 acttgagcgt cgatttttgt gatgctcgtc aggggggcgg agcctatgga aaaacgccag
     5581 caacgcggcc tttttacggt tcctggcctt ttgctggcct tttgctcaca tgttctttcc
     5641 tgcgttatcc cctgattctg tggataaccg tattaccgcc tttgagtgag ctgataccgc
     5701 tcgccgcagc cgaacgaccg agcgcagcga gtcagtgagc gaggaagcgg aagagcgccc
     5761 aatacgcaaa ccgcctctcc ccgcgcgttg gccgattcat taatgcagct ggcacgacag
     5821 gtttcccgac tggaaagcgg gcagtgagcg caacgcaatt aatgtgagtt agctcactca
     5881 ttaggcaccc caggctttac actttatgct tccggctcgt atgttgtgtg gaattgtgag
     5941 cggataacaa tttcacacag gaaacagcta tgaccatgat tacgccaagc gcgcaattaa
     6001 ccctcactaa agggaacaaa agctggagct gcaagcttaa tgtagtctta tgcaatactc
     6061 ttgtagtctt gcaacatggt aacgatgagt tagcaacatg ccttacaagg agagaaaaag
     6121 caccgtgcat gccgattggt ggaagtaagg tggtacgatc gtgccttatt aggaaggcaa
     6181 cagacgggtc tgacatggat tggacgaacc actgaattgc cgcattgcag agatattgta
     6241 tttaagtgcc tagctcgata cataaacggg tctctctggt tagaccagat ctgagcctgg
     6301 gagctctctg gctaactagg gaacccactg cttaagcctc aataaagctt gccttgagtg
     6361 cttcaagtag tgtgtgcccg tctgttgtgt gactctggta actagagatc cctcagaccc
     6421 ttttagtcag tgtggaaaat ctctagcagt ggcgcccgaa cagggacttg aaagcgaaag
     6481 ggaaaccaga ggagctctct cgacgcagga ctcggcttgc tgaagcgcgc acggcaagag
     6541 gcgaggggcg gcgactggtg agtacgccaa aaattttgac tagcggaggc tagaaggaga
     6601 gagatgggtg cgagagcgtc agtattaagc gggggagaat tagatcgcga tgggaaaaaa
     6661 ttcggttaag gccaggggga aagaaaaaat ataaattaaa acatatagta tgggcaagca
     6721 gggagctaga acgattcgca gttaatcctg gcctgttaga aacatcagaa ggctgtagac
     6781 aaatactggg acagctacaa ccatcccttc agacaggatc agaagaactt agatcattat
     6841 ataatacagt agcaaccctc tattgtgtgc atcaaaggat agagataaaa gacaccaagg
     6901 aagctttaga caagatagag gaagagcaaa acaaaagtaa gaccaccgca cagcaagcgg
     6961 ccgctgatct tcagacctgg aggaggagat atgagggaca attggagaag tgaattatat
     7021 aaatataaag tagtaaaaat tgaaccatta ggagtagcac ccaccaaggc aaagagaaga
     7081 gtggtgcaga gagaaaaaag agcagtggga ataggagctt tgttccttgg gttcttggga
     7141 gcagcaggaa gcactatggg cgcagcgtca atgacgctga cggtacaggc cagacaatta
     7201 ttgtctggta tagtgcagca gcagaacaat ttgctgaggg ctattgaggc gcaacagcat
     7261 ctgttgcaac tcacagtctg gggcatcaag cagctccagg caagaatcct ggctgtggaa
     7321 agatacctaa aggatcaaca gctcctgggg atttggggtt gctctggaaa actcatttgc
     7381 accactgctg tgccttggaa tgctagttgg agtaataaat ctctggaaca gatttggaat
     7441 cacacgacct ggatggagtg ggacagagaa attaacaatt acacaagctt aatacactcc
     7501 ttaattgaag aatcgcaaaa ccagcaagaa aagaatgaac aagaattatt ggaattagat
     7561 aaatgggcaa gtttgtggaa ttggtttaac ataacaaatt ggctgtggta tataaaatta
     7621 ttcataatga tagtaggagg cttggtaggt ttaagaatag tttttgctgt actttctata
     7681 gtgaatagag ttaggcaggg atattcacca ttatcgtttc agacccacct cccaaccccg
     7741 aggggaccca gagagggcct atttcccatg attccttcat atttgcatat acgatacaag
     7801 gctgttagag agataattag aattaatttg actgtaaaca caaagatatt agtacaaaat
     7861 acgtgacgta gaaagtaata atttcttggg tagtttgcag ttttaaaatt atgttttaaa
     7921 atggactatc atatgcttac cgtaacttga aagtatttcg atttcttggc tttatatatc
     7981 ttgtggaaag gacgaaacac cggaagctga accgcattgg aggttttaga gctagaaata
     8041 gcaagttaaa ataaggctag tccgttatca acttgaaaaa gtggcaccga gtcggtgctt
     8101 ttttaagctt ggcgtaacta gatcttgaga caaatggcag tattcatcca caattttaaa
     8161 agaaaagggg ggattggggg gtacagtgca ggggaaagaa tagtagacat aatagcaaca
     8221 gacatacaaa ctaaagaatt acaaaaacaa attacaaaaa ttcaaaattt tcgggtttat
     8281 tacagggaca gcagagatcc actttggcgc cggctcgagg ggg
//
