>Addgene plasmid #77579 | CDK10 gRNA (BRDN0001149446) | depositor partial sequence | sequence record 145039 | Target Sequence
GAAGCTGAACCGCATTGGAG
