>Addgene plasmid #77579 | CDK10 gRNA (BRDN0001149446) | addgene partial sequence | sequence record 188035 | hU6-F
TAGAAAGTAATAATTTCTTGGGTAGTTTGCAGTTTTAAAATTATGTTTTAAAATGGACTATCATATGCTT
ACCGTAACTTGAAAGTATTTCGATTTCTTGGCTTTATATATCTTGTGGAAAGGACGAAACACCGGAAGCT
GAACCGCATTGGAGGTTTTAGAGCTAGAAATAGCAAGTTAAAATAAGGCTAGTCCGTTATCAACTTGAAA
AAGTGGCACCGAGTCGGTGCTTTTTTAAGCTTGGCGTAACTAGATCTTGAGACAAATGGCAGTATTCATC
CACAATTTTAAAAGAAAAGGGGGGATTGGGGGGTACAGTGCAGGGGAAAGAATAGTAGACATAATAGCAA
CAGACATACAAACTAAAGAATTACAAAAACAAATTACAAAAATTCAAAATTTTCGGGTTTATTACAGGGA
CAGCAGAGATCCACTTTGGCGCCGGCTCGAGGGGGCCCGGGTGCAAAGATGGATAAAGTTTTAAACAGAG
AGGAATCTTTGCAGCTAATGGACCTTCTAGGTCTTGAAAGGAGTGGGAATTGGCTCCGGTGCCCGTCAGT
GGGCAGAGCG
